>Addgene plasmid #208134 | AiP12089 - pAAV-AiE0390m-minBglobin-SYFP2-WPRE3-BGHpA (Alias: CN2089) | addgene full sequence | sequence record 410548 | Addgene NGS Result
CCTGCAGGCAGCTGCGCGCTCGCTCGCTCACTGAGGCCGCCCGGGCGTCGGGCGACCTTTGGTCGCCCGG
CCTCAGTGAGCGAGCGAGCGCGCAGAGAGGGAGTGGCCAACTCCATCACTAGGGGTTCCTGCGGCCGCAC
GCGTTCCAGACCTTGAACATAAAAGGCATTTTATACCCGCAATTGTTCATTTAATGAGCAATTGCGGAGT
GCAGGCCGGTTAAGGGATTGAGCTATATGCACTATTATTGCAAGAAGTATTCCGAAATACCAGAAATAGG
ACGTAAGCTCTGATCAGGGAGACTGCGAGCACAATTACCTTCTTTTCAAATCCTTCTGTGACACTGCGGG
AGGAAAAAGGACTTTGAAACTTGAAAGGAAAGAGCTTGCTTTCAACCTCAAAAGCTAGGAGGAAAGGGCT
CTGAAATTTGCTCAGAATTCCCAATTCACCATTAGCCTGTTTCTTCCTTTAGCCTCAAGGCATTCTCCGC
TTTTTGAAAAGATGTTAAGAAATTCAGTCACAATAGAGAGCCTAGTTTTGAACATGTTTCACTCGGTCCA
TTGAGGTCTGGGCTCCAGCCTTTGTGTGGGGTGAATTGAGCTGAGCGGCTAGCTGGTTGGAGAGAGGTGA
ATGAGAAGTCGCTGTGCAGTTGCAAATTCTGGCAAAGAAAAAAAAAAAGCTCACCCCTTCCTTTATTTTG
TAATATGCATTCCTGTACAATCCTGCCAGTGGCAATCTGTGGAGTTCAGTGTGTCCCTAAGTCAATATGG
AGTACTTGGTTTATAGCAACTCTTGTTAAGTTTGTCTTGTAATTGAAGCTGCTGTTGACCTTGCTTGGGG
GAGCTCGGGCTGGGCATAAAAGTCAGGGCAGAGCCATCTATTGCTTACATTTGCTTCTGGGATCCAGATC
TTTCGAAGCTAGCGCTACCGGTCGCCACCATGGTGAGCAAGGGCGAGGAGCTGTTCACCGGGGTGGTGCC
CATCCTGGTCGAGCTGGACGGCGACGTAAACGGCCACAAGTTCAGCGTGTCCGGCGAGGGCGAGGGCGAT
GCCACCTACGGCAAGCTGACCCTGAAGCTGATCTGCACCACCGGCAAGCTGCCCGTGCCCTGGCCCACCC
TCGTGACCACCCTGGGCTACGGCGTGCAGTGCTTCGCCCGCTACCCCGACCACATGAAGCAGCACGACTT
CTTCAAGTCCGCCATGCCCGAAGGCTACGTCCAGGAGCGCACCATCTTCTTCAAGGACGACGGCAACTAC
AAGACCCGCGCCGAGGTGAAGTTCGAGGGCGACACCCTGGTGAACCGCATCGAGCTGAAGGGCATCGACT
TCAAGGAGGACGGCAACATCCTGGGGCACAAGCTGGAGTACAACTACAACAGCCACAACGTCTATATCAC
CGCCGACAAGCAGAAGAACGGCATCAAGGCCAACTTCAAGATCCGCCACAACATCGAGGACGGCGGCGTG
CAGCTCGCCGACCACTACCAGCAGAACACCCCCATCGGCGACGGCCCCGTGCTGCTGCCCGACAACCACT
ACCTGAGCTACCAGTCCAAGCTGAGCAAAGACCCCAACGAGAAGCGCGATCACATGGTCCTGCTGGAGTT
CGTGACCGCCGCCGGGATCACTCTCGGCATGGACGAGCTGTACAAGTAAGTCGACGGCGCGCCGCGGCCG
CGAATTCGATATCATAATCAACCTCTGGATTACAAAATTTGTGAAAGATTGACTGGTATTCTTAACTATG
TTGCTCCTTTTACGCTATGTGGATACGCTGCTTTAATGCCTTTGTATCATGCTATTGCTTCCCGTATGGC
TTTCATTTTCTCCTCCTTGTATAAATCCTGGTTAGTTCTTGCCACGGCGGAACTCATCGCCGCCTGCCTT
GCCCGCTGCTGGACAGGGGCTCGGCTGTTGGGCACTGACAATTCCGTGGCTCGAGAGATCTTCGACTGTG
CCTTCTAGTTGCCAGCCATCTGTTGTTTGCCCCTCCCCCGTGCCTTCCTTGACCCTGGAAGGTGCCACTC
CCACTGTCCTTTCCTAATAAAATGAGGAAATTGCATCGCATTGTCTGAGTAGGTGTCATTCTATTCTGGG
GGGTGGGGTGGGGCAGGACAGCAAGGGGGAGGATTGGGAAGACAATAGCAGGCATGAGATCTCACGTGCG
GACCGAGCGGCCGCAGGAACCCCTAGTGATGGAGTTGGCCACTCCCTCTCTGCGCGCTCGCTCGCTCACT
GAGGCCGGGCGACCAAAGGTCGCCCGACGCCCGGGCTTTGCCCGGGCGGCCTCAGTGAGCGAGCGAGCGC
GCAGCTGCCTGCAGGGGCGCCTGATGCGGTATTTTCTCCTTACGCATCTGTGCGGTATTTCACACCGCAT
A
[95 nt withheld, positions 2382-2476]
T
[46 nt withheld, positions 2478-2523]
C
[141 nt withheld, positions 2525-2665]
CCTTTGACGTTGGAGTCCACGTTCTTT
[37 nt withheld, positions 2693-2729]
ACTCTATCTCGGGCTATTCTTTTGATTTATAAGGGATTTTGCCGATTTCGGTCTATTGGTTAAAAAATGA
GCTGATTTAACAAAAATTTAACGCGAATTTTAACAAAATATTAACGTTTACAATTTTATGGTGCACTCTC
AGTACAATCTGCTCTGATGCCGCATAGTTAAGCCAGCCCCGACACCCGCCAACACCCGCTGACGCGCCCT
GACGGGCTTGTCTGCTCCCGGCATCCGCTTACAGACAAGCTGTGACCGTCTCCGGGAGCTGCATGTGTCA
GAGGTTTTCACCGTCATCACCGAAACGCGCGAGACGAAAGGGCCTCGTGATACGCCTATTTTTATAGGTT
AATGTCATGATAATAATGGTTTCTTAGACGTCAGGTGGCACTTTTCGGGGAAATGTGCGCGGAACCCCTA
TTTGTTTATTTTTCTAAATACATTCAAATATGTATCCGCTCATGAGACAATAACCCTGATAAATGCTTCA
ATAATATTGAAAAAGGAAGAGTATGAGTATTCAACATTTCCGTGTCGCCCTTATTCCCTTTTTTGCGGCA
TTTTGCCTTCCTGTTTTTGCTCACCCAGAAACGCTGGTGAAAGTAAAAGATGCTGAAGATCAGTTGGGTG
CACGAGTGGGTTACATCGAACTGGATCTCAACAGCGGTAAGATCCTTGAGAGTTTTCGCCCCGAAGAACG
TTTTCCAATGATGAGCACTTTTAAAGTTCTGCTATGTGGCGCGGTATTATCCCGTATTGACGCCGGGCAA
GAGCAACTCGGTCGCCGCATACACTATTCTCAGAATGACTTGGTTGAGTACTCACCAGTCACAGAAAAGC
ATCTTACGGATGGCATGACAGTAAGAGAATTATGCAGTGCTGCCATAACCATGAGTGATAACACTGCGGC
CAACTTACTTCTGACAACGATCGGAGGACCGAAGGAGCTAACCGCTTTTTTGCACAACATGGGGGATCAT
GTAACTCGCCTTGATCGTTGGGAACCGGAGCTGAATGAAGCCATACCAAACGACGAGCGTGACACCACGA
TGCCTGTAGCAATGGCAACAACGTTGCGCAAACTATTAACTGGCGAACTACTTACTCTAGCTTCCCGGCA
ACAATTAATAGACTGGATGGAGGCGGATAAAGTTGCAGGACCACTTCTGCGCTCGGCCCTTCCGGCTGGC
TGGTTTATTGCTGATAAATCTGGAGCCGGTGAGCGTGGGTCTCGCGGTATCATTGCAGCACTGGGGCCAG
ATGGTAAGCCCTCCCGTATCGTAGTTATCTACACGACGGGGAGTCAGGCAACTATGGATGAACGAAATAG
ACAGATCGCTGAGATAGGTGCCTCACTGATTAAGCATTGGTAACTGTCAGACCAAGTTTACTCATATATA
CTTTAGATTGATTTAAAACTTCATTTTTAATTTAAAAGGATCTAGGTGAAGATCCTTTTTGATAATCTCA
TGACCAAAATCCCTTAACGTGAGTTTTCGTTCCACTGAGCGTCAGACCCCGTAGAAAAGATCAAAGGATC
TTCTTGAGATCCTTTTTTTCTGCGCGTAATCTGCTGCTTGCAAACAAAAAAACCACCGCTACCAGCGGTG
GTTTGTTTGCCGGATCAAGAGCTACCAACTCTTTTTCCGAAGGTAACTGGCTTCAGCAGAGCGCAGATAC
CAAATACTGTTCTTCTAGTGTAGCCGTAGTTAGGCCACCACTTCAAGAACTCTGTAGCACCGCCTACATA
CCTCGCTCTGCTAATCCTGTTACCAGTGGCTGCTGCCAGTGGCGATAAGTCGTGTCTTACCGGGTTGGAC
TCAAGACGATAGTTACCGGATAAGGCGCAGCGGTCGGGCTGAACGGGGGGTTCGTGCACACAGCCCAGCT
TGGAGCGAACGACCTACACCGAACTGAGATACCTACAGCGTGAGCTATGAGAAAGCGCCACGCTTCCCGA
AGGGAGAAAGGCGGACAGGTATCCGGTAAGCGGCAGGGTCGGAACAGGAGAGCGCACGAGGGAGCTTCCA
GGGGGAAACGCCTGGTATCTTTATAGTCCTGTCGGGTTTCGCCACCTCTGACTTGAGCGTCGATTTTTGT
GATGCTCGTCAGGGGGGCGGAGCCTATGGAAAAACGCCAGCAACGCGGCCTTTTTACGGTTCCTGGCCTT
TTGCTGGCCTTTTGCTCACATGT
Features (pLannotate 1.2.2; 14 found; start..end, strand, type, name):
     12..39      +  repeat_region  AAV2 ITR (fragment): inverted terminal repeat of adeno-associated virus serotype 2 inverted
     68..95      +  repeat_region  AAV2 ITR (fragment): inverted terminal repeat of adeno-associated virus serotype 2 inverted
    940..1656    +  CDS            SYFP2: SYFP2 is a basic (constitutively fluorescent) yellow fluorescent protein published in 2006, derived from Aequorea victoria. It is reported to be a very rapidly-maturing monomer with moderate acid sensitivity.
   1696..1853    +  misc_feature   WPRE (fragment): woodchuck hepatitis virus posttranscriptional regulatory element
   1859..1939    +  misc_feature   WPRE (fragment): woodchuck hepatitis virus posttranscriptional regulatory element
   1956..2067    +  polyA_signal   bGH poly(A) signal: bovine growth hormone polyadenylation signal
   2185..2325    +  repeat_region  AAV2 ITR: inverted terminal repeat of adeno-associated virus serotype 2 inverted
   2330..2381    -  misc_feature   bom (fragment): basis of mobility region from pBR322
   2400..2855    +  rep_origin     f1 ori (sequence partly withheld): f1 bacteriophage origin of replication; arrow indicates direction of (+) strand synthesis
   2856..2905    -  misc_feature   bom (fragment): basis of mobility region from pBR322
   3007..3042    -  CDS            rop (fragment): Rop protein, which maintains plasmids at low copy number; rop
   3137..3241    +  promoter       AmpR promoter: bla
   3242..4102    +  CDS            AmpR: β-lactamase; bla; confers resistance to ampicillin, carbenicillin, and related antibiotics
   4273..4861    +  rep_origin     ori: high-copy-number ColE1/pMB1/pBR322/pUC origin of replication
