[The description below was written by a language model from this plasmid's Addgene catalogue record and pLannotate feature annotations shown in this document.]
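Description:
AiP12089 - pAAV-AiE0390m-minBglobin-SYFP2-WPRE3-BGHpA (alias CN2089) is a recombinant AAV transfer plasmid of about 4.9 kb, built by Gibson cloning on an Allen Institute rAAV backbone. It is used to produce an enhancer-driven reporter virus that labels astrocytes. In bacteria it is maintained at high copy from a ColE1/pUC-type origin and selected with ampicillin through the bla gene and its native promoter. An f1 phage origin and short remnants of pBR322 bom and rop sequences are also annotated in the backbone. The listed host is a recombination-deficient strain, a common choice for repeat-containing AAV plasmids.

The packaged cassette sits between AAV2 inverted terminal repeats, which provide the cis signals for genome replication and encapsidation. The annotation finds the downstream ITR intact but only two short fragments of the upstream one. This may reflect how poorly these hairpin repeats sequence and annotate. According to the name and catalogue fields, the AiE0390m enhancer lies upstream of a minimal beta-globin promoter. Neither element was called in the feature table, but an unannotated stretch before the coding sequence could hold them. A minimal promoter has little activity alone, so expression specificity comes from the enhancer, and the stated result is direct expression in astrocytes. The payload is SYFP2, a fast-maturing monomeric yellow fluorescent protein derived from Aequorea victoria. It is followed by WPRE3, a shortened woodchuck posttranscriptional element annotated here as two WPRE fragments, which boosts transcript expression while saving packaging space. A bovine growth hormone polyadenylation signal ends the cassette. The construct belongs to a collection of enhancer AAVs developed for genetic access to cortical cell types.
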