Addgene plasmid #208134: AiP12089 - pAAV-AiE0390m-minBglobin-SYFP2-WPRE3-BGHpA (Alias: CN2089)
Purpose: Direct-expressing SYFP2 in astrocytes AAV Virus
Depositing lab: Allen Institute for Brain Science & Boaz Levi. Depositing organization: Allen Institute. Publication: A suite of enhancer AAVs and transgenic mouse lines for genetic access to cortical cell types. Ben-Simon Y, Hooper M, Narayan S, Daigle TL, Dwivedi D, Way SW, Oster A, Stafford DA, Mich JK, Taormina MJ, Martinez RA, Opitz-Araya X, Roth JR, Alexander JR, Allen S, Amster A, Arbuckle J, Ayala A, Baker PM, Bakken TE, Barcelli T, Barta S, Bendrick J, Bertagnolli D, Bielstein C, Bishwakarma P, Bowlus J, Boyer G, Brouner K, Casian B, Casper T, Chakka AB, Chakrabarty R, Chance RK, Chavan S, Clark M, Colbert K, Collman F, Daniel S, Departee M, DiValentin P, Donadio N, Dotson N, Egdorf T, Fliss T, Gabitto M, Garcia J, Gary A, Gasperini M, Gloe J, Goldy J, Gore BB, Graybuck L, Greisman N, Haeseleer F, Halterman C, Haradon Z, Hastings SD, Helback O, Ho W, Hockemeyer D, Huang C, Huff S, Hunker A, Johansen N, Jones D, Juneau Z, Kalmbach B, Kannan M, Khem S, Kussick E, Kutsal R, Larsen R, Lee C, Lee AY, Leibly M, Lenz GH, Li S, Liang E, Lusk N, Madigan Z, Malloy J, Malone J, McCue R, Melchor J, Mollenkopf T, Moosman S, Morin E, Newman D, Ng L, Ngo K, Omstead V, Otto S, Oyama A, Pena N, Pham T, Phillips E, Pom CA, Potekhina L, Ransford S, Ray PL, Rette D, Reynoldson C, Rimorin C, Rocha D, Ruiz A, Sanchez REA, Sawyer L, Sedeno-Cortes A, Sevigny JP, Shapovalova N, Shepard N, Shulga L, Sigler AR, Siverts L, Soliman S, Somasundaram S, Staats B, Stewart K, Szelenyi E, Tieu M, Trader C, Tran A, van Velthoven CTJ, Walker M, Wang Y, Weed N, Wirthlin M, Wood T, Wynalda B, Yao Z, Zhou T, Ariza J, Dee N, Reding M, Ronellenfitch K, Mufti S, Sunkin SM, Smith KA, Esposito L, Waters J, Thyagarajan B, Yao S, Lein ES, Zeng H, Levi BP, Ngai J, Ting JT, Tasic B. Cell. 2025 May 16:S0092-8674(25)00513-6. doi: 10.1016/j.cell.2025.05.002. PubMed 40403729.
Backbone
  Vector backbone: rAAV
  Backbone manufacturer: Allen Institute for Brain Science
  Vector type: AAV
Growth in bacteria
  Bacterial resistance: Ampicillin, 100 μg/mL
  Growth temperature: 37°C
  Growth strain: NEB Stable
  Copy number: High Copy
Gene/Insert
  Gene/Insert name: SYFP2
  Species: Synthetic
  Insert size (bp): 720
  Mutation: NA
  Promoter: Beta Globin minimal promoter
  Cloning method: Gibson Cloning
Terms and licenses: Academic/Nonprofit Terms; Industry Terms: Not Available to Industry
Depositor comments: Funded by the Brain Initiative. Please visit https://doi.org/10.1101/2023.09.20.558718 for bioRxiv preprint.
How to cite: AiP12089 - pAAV-AiE0390m-minBglobin-SYFP2-WPRE3-BGHpA (Alias: CN2089) was a gift from Allen Institute for Brain Science & Boaz Levi (Addgene plasmid # 208134 ; http://n2t.net/addgene:208134 ; RRID:Addgene_208134)
